>Addgene plasmid #1213 | pBK1 | addgene full sequence | sequence record 232457 | Addgene NGS Result
TAATACGACTCACTATAGGGCGAATTCGAGCTCGGTACCCGGGGATCCTCTAGAGTCGACCTGCAGGCAT
GCAAGCTTTTAACCGTACTAGATAGTTTATAACCCATTACGCATTTGATTATAATTTGCTTCTTAGGCAA
AATTAATATTTACGTTCTTTTATATTCTTTCTTTTTGTATTCATAGAACAGCAGCCATTACCAATAGAAA
GTTAAAATAGCCGCCGATGCATTTTATTACCCGCCTTTCTGTTTTCTGGGCACTTTTCTTTCTAGAAGGT
GAAAGAACAATTTTTCTCGTTTTCTCGAACTTCCACCAAGCGTTGGGTAATGAGGGAGGAGATTTGTATA
AAAAGAGTGGCATGTGAACTGCCTACCGTAAGTGACATGAACACATGCATTATATTTTTTGTGATATATT
CTTTCTCTTGTTTTCTTTTTCTTGAAACGCTACAGAACCAATAGAAAAATAGAATCATTCTGAAATATGG
CTGGTGAAACTTTTGAATTTCAAGCTGAAATCACTCAGTTGATGAGTTTGATCTGGTACTTTGGCCCCCC
CATTGGTAGCGGGATTTGGTGAAGCTGCGAGATTGATGAAGAAAGAATTTGACAACGACCAAGCTCACAT
CAAAAGACTATCCGATAAATTAGTCAAAGGTCTATTATCCGCTGAACATACCACGTTGAACGGATCTCCA
GATCATCGTTATCCAGGGTGTGTTAACGTTTCTTTCGCCTACGTGGAAGGAGAATCTTTATTGATGGCAC
TAAGGGATATCGCATTATCCTCGGGTTCAGCCTGTACATCTGCTTCCCTAGAACCTTCTTATGTTTTACA
TGCGCTGGGTAAGGATGATGCATTAGCCCATTCTTCCATCAGATTTGGTATTGGTAGATTTAGTACTGAA
GAGGAGGTCGACTACGTCGTTAAGGCCGTTTCTGACAGAGTAAAATTCTTGAGGGAACTTTCACCATTAT
GGGAAATGGTTCAAGAAGGTATTGACTTAAACTCCATCAAATGGTCAGGTCATTGAGTGTTTTTTATTTG
TTGTATTTTTTTTTTTTTAGAGAAAATCCTCCAATATATAAATTAGGAATCATAGTTTCATGATTTTCTG
TTACACCTAACTTTTTGTGTGGTGCCCTCCTCCTTGTCAATATTAATGTTAAAGTGCAATTCTTTTTCCT
TATCACGTTGAGCCATTAGTATCAATTTGCTTACCTGTATTCCTTTACATCCTCCTTTTTCTCCTTCTTG
ATAAATGTATGTAGATTGCGTATATAGTTTCGTCTACCCTATGAACATATTCCATTTTGTAATTTCGTGT
CGTTTCTATTATGAATTTCATTTATAAAGTTTATGTACAAATATCATAAAAAAAGAGAATCTTTTTAAGC
AAGGATTTTCTTAACTTCTTCGGCGACAGCATCACCGACTTCGGTGGTACTGTTGGAACCACCTAAATCA
CCAGTTCTGATACCTGCATCCAAAACCTTTTTAACTGCATCTTCAATGGCCTTACCTTCTTCAGGCAAGT
TCAATGACAATTTCAACATCATTGCAGCAGACAAGATAGTGGCGATAGGGTTGACCTTATTCTTTGGCAA
ATCTGGAGCAGAACCGTGGCATGGTTCGTACAAACCAAATGCGGTGTTCTTGTCTGGCAAAGAGGCCAAG
GACGCAGATGGCAACAAACCCAAGGAACCTGGGATAACGGAGGCTTCATCGGAGATGATATCACCAAACA
TGTTGCTGGTGATTATAATACCATTTAGGTGGGTTGGGTTCTTAACTAGGATCATGGCGGCAGAATCAAT
CAATTGATGTTGAACCTTCAATGTAGGGAATTCGTTCTTGATGGTTTCCTCCACAGTTTTTCTCCATAAT
CTTGAAGAGGCCAAAACATTAGCTTTATCCAAGGACCAAATAGGCAATGGTGGCTCATGTTGTAGGGCCA
TGAAAGCGGCCATTCTTGTGATTCTTTGCACTTCTGGAACGGTGTATTGTTCACTATCCCAAGCGACACC
ATCACCATCGTCTTCCTTTCTCTTACCAAAGTAAATACCTCCCACTAATTCTCTGACAACAACGAAGTCA
GTACCTTTAGCAAATTGTGGCTTGATTGGAGATAAGTCTAAAAGAGAGTCGGATGCAAAGTTACATGGTC
TTAAGTTGGCGTACAATTGAAGTTCTTTACGGATTTTTAGTAAACCTTGTTCAGGTCTAACACTACCGGT
ACCCCATTTAGGACCACCCACAGCACCTAACAAAACGGCATCAGCCTTCTTGGAGGCTTCCAGCGCCTCA
TCTGGAAGTGGAACACCTGTAGCATCGATAGCAGCACCACCAATTAAATGATTTTCGAAATCGAACTTGA
CATTGGAACGAACATCAGAAATAGCTTTAAGAACCTTAATGGCTTCGGCTGTGATTTCTTGACCAACGTG
GTCACCTGGCAAAACGACGATCTTCTTAGGGGCAGACATTAGAATGGTATATCCTTGAAATATATATATA
TATTGCTGAAATGTAAAAGGTAAGAAAAGTTAGAAAGTAAGACGATTGCTAACCACCTATTGGAAAAAAC
AATAGGTCCTTAAATAATATTGTCAACTTCAAGTATTGTGATGCAAGCATTTAGTCATGAACGCTTCTCT
ATTCTATATGAAAAGCCGGTTCCGGCGCTCTCACCTTTCCTTTTTCTCCCAATTTTTCAGTTGAAAAAGG
TATATGCGTCAGGCGACCTCTGAAATTAACAAAAAATTTCCAGTCATCGAATTTGATTCTGTGCGATAGC
GCCCCTGTGTGTTCTCGTTATGTTGAGGAAAAAAATAATGGTTGCTAAGAGATTCGAACTCTTGCATCTT
ACGATACCTGAGTATTCCCACAGTTAACTGCGGTCAAGATATTTCTTGAATCAGGCGCCTTAGACCGCTC
GGCCAAACAACCAATTACTTGTTGAGAAATAGAGTATAATTATCCTATAAATATAACGTTTTTGAACACA
CATGAACAAGGAAGTACAGGACAATTGATTTTGAAGAGAATGTGGATTTTGATGTAATTGTTGGGATTCC
ATTTTTAATAAGGCAATAATATTAGGTATGTAGATATACTAGAAGTTCTCCTCGAGGATTTAGGAATCCA
TAAAAGGGAATCTGCAATTCTACACAATTCTATAAATATTATTATCATCATTTTATATGTTAATATTCAT
TGATCCTATTACATTATCAATCCTTGCGTTTCAGCTTCCACTAATTTAGATGACTATTTCTCATCATTTG
CGTCATCTTCTAACACCGTATATGATAATATACTAGTAACGTAAATACTAGTTAGTAGATGATAGTTGAT
TTTTATTCCAACATACCACCCATAATGTAATAGATCCAAGGCCTTGAAGGATATCTTGGGTGACCAAGTG
GAGAAGGTTGTTGTTTCTTACAAATTGCTAGATGCTCCAGCTGCCATCAGAACTGGTCAATTCGGCTGGT
CTGCTAACATGGAAAGAATCATGAAGGCTCAAGCCTTGAGAGACTCTTCCATGTCCTCCTACATGTCTTC
CAAGAAGACTTTCGAAATTTCTCCAAAATCTCCAATTATTAAGGAATTGAAAAAGAGAGTTGATGAGGGT
GGTGCACAAGATAAGACCGTCAAAGATTTGACTAACTTATTATTCGAGACCGCTTTGTTGACTTCTGGTT
TCAGTTTGGAAGAACCAACTTCTTTTGCATCAAGAATAAATAGATTGATTTCTTTAGGTTTGAACATTGA
TGAGGATGAAGAAACAGAAACCGCTCCAGAAGCTTTTGTTCCCTTTAGTGAGGGTTAATTTCGAGCTTGG
CGTAATCATGGTCATAGCTGTTTCCTGTGTGAAATTGTTATCCGCTCACAATTCCACACAACATACGAGC
CGGAAGCATAAAGTGTAAAGCCTGGGGTGCCTAATGAGTGAGCTAACTCACATTAATTGCGTTGCGCTCA
CTGCCCGCTTTCCAGTCGGGAAACCTGTCGTGCCAGCTGCATTAATGAATCGGCCAACGCGCGGGGAGAG
GCGGTTTGCGTATTGGGCGCTCTTCCGCTTCCTCGCTCACTGACTCGCTGCGCTCGGTCGTTCGGCTGCG
GCGAGCGGTATCAGCTCACTCAAAGGCGGTAATACGGTTATCCACAGAATCAGGGGATAACGCAGGAAAG
AACATGTGAGCAAAAGGCCAGCAAAAGGCCAGGAACCGTAAAAAGGCCGCGTTGCTGGCGTTTTTCCATA
GGCTCCGCCCCCCTGACGAGCATCACAAAAATCGACGCTCAAGTCAGAGGTGGCGAAACCCGACAGGACT
ATAAAGATACCAGGCGTTTCCCCCTGGAAGCTCCCTCGTGCGCTCTCCTGTTCCGACCCTGCCGCTTACC
GGATACCTGTCCGCCTTTCTCCCTTCGGGAAGCGTGGCGCTTTCTCATAGCTCACGCTGTAGGTATCTCA
GTTCGGTGTAGGTCGTTCGCTCCAAGCTGGGCTGTGTGCACGAACCCCCCGTTCAGCCCGACCGCTGCGC
CTTATCCGGTAACTATCGTCTTGAGTCCAACCCGGTAAGACACGACTTATCGCCACTGGCAGCAGCCACT
GGTAACAGGATTAGCAGAGCGAGGTATGTAGGCGGTGCTACAGAGTTCTTGAAGTGGTGGCCTAACTACG
GCTACACTAGAAGAACAGTATTTGGTATCTGCGCTCTGCTGAAGCCAGTTACCTTCGGAAAAAGAGTTGG
TAGCTCTTGATCCGGCAAACAAACCACCGCTGGTAGCGGTGGTTTTTTTGTTTGCAAGCAGCAGATTACG
CGCAGAAAAAAAGGATCTCAAGAAGATCCTTTGATCTTTTCTACGGGGTCTGACGCTCAGTGGAACGAAA
ACTCACGTTAAGGGATTTTGGTCATGAGATTATCAAAAAGGATCTTCACCTAGATCCTTTTAAATTAAAA
ATGAAGTTTTAAATCAATCTAAAGTATATATGAGTAAACTTGGTCTGACAGTTACCAATGCTTAATCAGT
GAGGCACCTATCTCAGCGATCTGTCTATTTCGTTCATCCATAGTTGCCTGACTCCCCGTCGTGTAGATAA
CTACGATACGGGAGGGCTTACCATCTGGCCCCAGTGCTGCAATGATACCGCGAGACCCACGCTCACCGGC
TCCAGATTTATCAGCAATAAACCAGCCAGCCGGAAGGGCCGAGCGCAGAAGTGGTCCTGCAACTTTATCC
GCCTCCATCCAGTCTATTAATTGTTGCCGGGAAGCTAGAGTAAGTAGTTCGCCAGTTAATAGTTTGCGCA
ACGTTGTTGCCATTGCTACAGGCATCGTGGTGTCACGCTCGTCGTTTGGTATGGCTTCATTCAGCTCCGG
TTCCCAACGATCAAGGCGAGTTACATGATCCCCCATGTTGTGCAAAAAAGCGGTTAGCTCCTTCGGTCCT
CCGATCGTTGTCAGAAGTAAGTTGGCCGCAGTGTTATCACTCATGGTTATGGCAGCACTGCATAATTCTC
TTACTGTCATGCCATCCGTAAGATGCTTTTCTGTGACTGGTGAGTACTCAACCAAGTCATTCTGAGAATA
GTGTATGCGGCGACCGAGTTGCTCTTGCCCGGCGTCAATACGGGATAATACCGCGCCACATAGCAGAACT
TTAAAAGTGCTCATCATTGGAAAACGTTCTTCGGGGCGAAAACTCTCAAGGATCTTACCGCTGTTGAGAT
CCAGTTCGATGTAACCCACTCGTGCACCCAACTGATCTTCAGCATCTTTTACTTTCACCAGCGTTTCTGG
GTGAGCAAAAACAGGAAGGCAAAATGCCGCAAAAAAGGGAATAAGGGCGACACGGAAATGTTGAATACTC
ATACTCTTCCTTTTTCAATATTATTGAAGCATTTATCAGGGTTATTGTCTCATGAGCGGATACATATTTG
AATGTATTTAGAAAAATAAACAAATAGGGGTTCCGCGCACATTTCCCCGAAAAGTGCCACCTGACGTCTA
AGAAACCATTATTATCATGACATTAACCTATAAAAATAGGCGTATCACGAGGCCCTTTCGTCTCGCGCGT
TTCGGTGATGACGGTGAAAACCTCTGACACATGCAGCTCCCGGAGACGGTCACAGCTTGTCTGTAAGCGG
ATGCCGGGAGCAGACAAGCCCGTCAGGGCGCGTCAGCGGGTGTTGGCGGGTGTCGGGGCTGGCTTAACTA
TGCGGCATCAGAGCAGATTGTACTGAGAGTGCACCATATGCGGTGTGAAATACCGCACAGATGCGTAAGG
AGAAAATACCGCATCAGGAAATTGTAAGCGTTAATATTTTGTTAAAATTCGCGTTAAATTTTTGTTAAAT
CAGCTCATTTTTTAACCAATAGGCCGAAATCGGCAAAATCCCTTATAAATCAAAAGAATAGACCGAGATA
GGGT
[37 nt withheld, positions 6445-6481]
AAAGAACGTGGACTCCAACGTCAAAGG
[49 nt withheld, positions 6509-6557]
T
[91 nt withheld, positions 6559-6649]
G
[124 nt withheld, positions 6651-6774]
CCATTCGCCATTCAGGCTGCGCAACTGTTGGGAAGGGCGATCGGTGCGGGCCTCTTCGCTATTACGCCAG
CTGGCGAAAGGGGGATGTGCTGCAAGGCGATTAAGTTGGGTAACGCCAGGGTTTTCCCAGTCACGACGTT
GTAAAACGACGGCCAGTGAATTG
Features (pLannotate 1.2.2; 21 found; start..end, strand, type, name):
      1..19      +  promoter       T7 promoter: promoter for bacteriophage T7 RNA polymerase
     22..78      +  misc_feature   MCS: pUC18/19 multiple cloning site
    542..1033    +  CDS            NFS1 (fragment): NFS1_YEAST - Also known as SPL1 From Saccharomyces cerevisiae (strain ATCC 204508 / S288c) (Baker's yeast).
   1395..2489    -  CDS            LEU2: 3-isopropylmalate dehydrogenase, required for leucine biosynthesis; S. cerevisiae LEU2; yeast auxotrophic marker
   2490..2895    -  promoter       LEU2 promoter: S. cerevisiae LEU2
   3035..3112    -  CDS            YO192_YEAST (fragment): Experimental evidence at protein level: Swiss-Prot protein existence level 1. From Saccharomyces cerevisiae (strain ATCC 204508 / S288c) (Baker's yeast).
   3118..3201    -  CDS            YO192_YEAST (fragment): Experimental evidence at protein level: Swiss-Prot protein existence level 1. From Saccharomyces cerevisiae (strain ATCC 204508 / S288c) (Baker's yeast).
   3232..3372    -  CDS            YD340_YEAST (fragment): Protein uncertain: Swiss-Prot protein existence level 5. From Saccharomyces cerevisiae (strain ATCC 204508 / S288c) (Baker's yeast).
   3365..3814    +  CDS            HSC82 (fragment): HSC82_YEAST - Experimental evidence at protein level: Swiss-Prot protein existence level 1. Molecular chaperone that promotes the maturation, structural maintenance and proper regulation of specific target proteins involved in cell cycle control and signal transduction such as CNA2. Undergoes a functional cycle that is linked to its ATPase activity (By similarity). Interacts dynamically with various co-chaperones that modulate its substrate recognition, ATPase cycle and chaperone function. Required for growth at high temperatures. From Saccharomyces cerevisiae (strain ATCC 204508 / S288c) (Bak
   3822..3840    -  promoter       T3 promoter: promoter for bacteriophage T3 RNA polymerase
   3885..3901    -  protein_bind   lac operator: The lac repressor binds to the lac operator to inhibit transcription in E. coli. This inhibition can be relieved by adding lactose or isopropyl-β-D-thiogalactopyranoside (IPTG). lac repressor encoded by lacI
   3909..3939    -  promoter       lac promoter: promoter for the E. coli lac operon
   3954..3975    -  protein_bind   CAP binding site: CAP binding activates transcription in the presence of cAMP. E. coli catabolite activator protein
   3988..4080    -  CDS            lacI (fragment): lac repressor; lacI; The lac repressor binds to the lac operator to inhibit transcription in E. coli. This inhibition can be relieved by adding lactose or isopropyl-β-D-thiogalactopyranoside (IPTG).
   4263..4851    -  rep_origin     ori: high-copy-number ColE1/pMB1/pBR322/pUC origin of replication
   5022..5882    -  CDS            AmpR: β-lactamase; bla; confers resistance to ampicillin, carbenicillin, and related antibiotics
   5883..5987    -  promoter       AmpR promoter: bla
   6082..6117    +  CDS            rop (fragment): Rop protein, which maintains plasmids at low copy number; rop
   6219..6318    +  misc_feature   bom (fragment): basis of mobility region from pBR322
   6346..6774    -  rep_origin     f1 ori (sequence partly withheld): f1 bacteriophage origin of replication; arrow indicates direction of (+) strand synthesis
   6778..6935    -  CDS            lacZα (fragment): LacZα fragment of β-galactosidase; lacZ fragment
