[The description below was written by a language model from this plasmid's Addgene catalogue record and pLannotate feature annotations shown in this document.]
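Description:
pBK1 is a Bluescript-based yeast integration plasmid that carries a disruption allele of the Saccharomyces cerevisiae HSC82 gene, one of the two genes encoding the Hsp90 molecular chaperone. The backbone provides a high-copy ColE1/pUC-type origin and an ampicillin resistance gene (bla with its own promoter) for propagation and selection in E. coli. It also has an f1 origin, a lacZα fragment with lac promoter/operator elements, and T7 and T3 promoters flanking the cloning region. No yeast replication origin or centromere is annotated, which fits the catalogue's classification as an integrating construct rather than an episomal expression vector.

The insert, recorded as hsc82::LEU2 and cloned as a HindIII fragment, consists of the yeast LEU2 marker (3-isopropylmalate dehydrogenase with its native promoter) placed within HSC82 locus sequence. The feature table shows only a partial HSC82 coding fragment on one side of the marker. LEU2 itself is accompanied by neighbouring chromosomal sequence, including an NFS1 fragment and short matches to other yeast open reading frames, which probably came along with the genomic LEU2 fragment. Any HSC82-locus homology on the other side of the marker is not annotated. The sequenced plasmid is about 6.9 kb, somewhat larger than the sum of the listed backbone and insert sizes.

The cassette is intended for replacing or disrupting chromosomal HSC82 by homologous recombination, with selection for leucine prototrophy in a leu2 host. According to the associated publication, such strains supported mutational analysis of Hsp90 function, including its interactions with a steroid receptor and a protein kinase.
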