Addgene plasmid #1213: pBK1
Depositing lab: Susan Lindquist. Depositing organization: Whitehead Institute for Biomedical Research. Publication: Mutational analysis of Hsp90 function: interactions with a steroid receptor and a protein kinase. Nathan DF, Lindquist S. Mol Cell Biol 1995 Jul;15(7):3917-25. PubMed 7791797.
Backbone
  Vector backbone: Bluescript
  Backbone manufacturer: Stratagene
  Backbone size w/o insert (bp): 3200
  Vector type: Yeast Expression ; integration
Growth in bacteria
  Bacterial resistance: Ampicillin, 100 μg/mL
  Growth temperature: 37°C
  Growth strain: Unknown
  Growth instructions: BSJ42 at 37C
  Copy number: Unknown
Gene/Insert
  Gene/Insert name: Hsc82::LEU2 (alt names: hsp90; hsc82; heat shock)
  Species: S. cerevisiae (budding yeast)
  Insert size (bp): 2800
  Mutation: hsc82::LEU2 deletion select for plasmid using LEU2
  GenBank ID: NC_001145
  Entrez Gene: HSC82 (a.k.a. YMR186W, HSP90)
  Cloning method: Restriction Enzyme; 5′ cloning site HindIII (not destroyed); 3′ cloning site HindIII (not destroyed)
  Sequencing primers: 5′ n/a
Terms and licenses: Academic/Nonprofit Terms; Industry Terms: Not Available to Industry
How to cite: pBK1 was a gift from Susan Lindquist (Addgene plasmid # 1213 ; http://n2t.net/addgene:1213 ; RRID:Addgene_1213)
